Addgene plasmid #49173: pEGFP-N1-FLCN
Purpose: Mammalian expression of mouse folliculin (FLCN) fused to GFP
Depositing lab: Shawn Ferguson. Depositing organization: Yale University. Publication: Recruitment of folliculin to lysosomes supports the amino acid-dependent activation of Rag GTPases. Petit CS, Roczniak-Ferguson A, Ferguson SM. J Cell Biol. 2013 Sep 30;202(7):1107-1122. 10.1083/jcb.201307084 PubMed 24081491.
Backbone
  Vector backbone: pEGFP-N1
  Backbone manufacturer: Clontech
  Backbone size w/o insert (bp): 4700
  Total vector size (bp): 6609
  Vector type: Mammalian Expression
  Selectable markers: Neomycin (select with G418)
Growth in bacteria
  Bacterial resistance: Kanamycin, 50 μg/mL
  Growth temperature: 37°C
  Growth strain: DH5alpha
  Copy number: High Copy
Gene/Insert
  Gene/Insert name: Folliculin (alt name: FLCN)
  Species: M. musculus (mouse)
  Insert size (bp): 1737
  Mutation: Stop codon deleted
  GenBank ID: BC015687.2
  Entrez Gene: Flcn (a.k.a. B430214A04Rik, Bhd, FLCL)
  Promoter: CMV
  Tag / fusion protein: GFP (C terminal on insert)
  Cloning method: Restriction Enzyme; 5′ cloning site EcoRI (unknown if destroyed); 3′ cloning site KpnI (unknown if destroyed)
  Sequencing primers: 5′ CGCAAATGGGCGGTAGGCGTG; 3′ CGTCGCCGTCCAGCTCGACCAG
Terms and licenses: Academic/Nonprofit Terms; Industry Terms: Not Available to Industry
How to cite: pEGFP-N1-FLCN was a gift from Shawn Ferguson (Addgene plasmid # 49173 ; http://n2t.net/addgene:49173 ; RRID:Addgene_49173)
