[The description below was written by a language model from this plasmid's Addgene catalogue record and pLannotate feature annotations shown in this document.]
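Description:
pEGFP-N1-FLCN is a 6,609 bp mammalian expression plasmid built on the Clontech pEGFP-N1 backbone and designed to produce mouse folliculin (Flcn, also known as Bhd) as a fusion to EGFP. The 1,737 bp Flcn coding sequence was inserted into the multiple cloning site between EcoRI and KpnI, with its stop codon deleted. Translation therefore continues through a short stretch of residual polylinker into the downstream EGFP open reading frame, placing the fluorescent protein at the C terminus of folliculin. Transcription is driven by the human cytomegalovirus immediate early enhancer and promoter and is terminated by the SV40 polyadenylation signal. The small large T antigen fragment annotated just after EGFP most likely reflects SV40-derived sequence adjoining that signal rather than a separate expressed element.

In bacteria the plasmid replicates from a high-copy ColE1/pUC-type origin, and it also carries an f1 phage origin. A single Tn5 aminoglycoside phosphotransferase gene (NeoR/KanR) serves as the selection marker in both hosts. A bacterial bla-type promoter drives it to confer kanamycin resistance in E. coli, while the adjacent SV40 enhancer and early promoter, together with the HSV TK polyadenylation signal, allows G418 selection of stably transfected mammalian cells. The short ble and bGH poly(A) fragments in the feature table appear to be incidental annotation matches to backbone sequence rather than functional parts.

The construct is suited to transient or stable expression of fluorescently tagged folliculin for live or fixed cell imaging. The associated study concerned recruitment of folliculin to lysosomes and its role in amino acid-dependent activation of Rag GTPases, which fits with use in tracking the protein's subcellular localization.
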