Features (pLannotate 1.2.2; 16 found; start..end, strand, type, name):
     61..364     +  enhancer       CMV enhancer: human cytomegalovirus immediate early enhancer
    365..568     +  promoter       CMV promoter: human cytomegalovirus (CMV) immediate early promoter
    591..634     +  misc_feature   MCS (fragment): multiple cloning site
    641..2377    +  CDS            Flcn: FLCN_MOUSE - Also known as Bhd From Mus musculus (Mouse).
   2378..2406    +  misc_feature   MCS (fragment): multiple cloning site
   2414..3133    +  CDS            EGFP: the original enhanced GFP (Yang et al., 1996) mammalian codon-optimized
   3150..3233    +  CDS            large T antigen (fragment): large T antigen from SV40 (simian virus 40)
   3256..3377    +  polyA_signal   SV40 poly(A) signal: SV40 polyadenylation signal
   3411..3839    -  rep_origin     f1 ori (sequence partly withheld): f1 bacteriophage origin of replication; arrow indicates direction of (+) strand synthesis
   3866..3970    +  promoter       AmpR promoter: bla
   3972..4329    +  promoter       SV40 promoter: SV40 enhancer and early promoter
   4364..5158    +  CDS            NeoR/KanR: aminoglycoside phosphotransferase from Tn5; aph(3')-II (or nptII); confers resistance to neomycin, kanamycin, and G418 (Geneticin®)
   5179..5331    +  CDS            ble (fragment): BLE_KLEPN - Experimental evidence at protein level: Swiss-Prot protein existence level 1. Binding protein with a strong affinity to the bleomycin family of antibiotics. Binds to CL990; an antimitotic-antibiotic compound. From Klebsiella pneumoniae.
   5390..5437    +  polyA_signal   HSV TK poly(A) signal: herpes simplex virus thymidine kinase polyadenylation signal (Cole and Stacy, 1985)
   5528..5544    -  polyA_signal   bGH poly(A) signal (fragment): bovine growth hormone polyadenylation signal
   5766..6354    +  rep_origin     ori: high-copy-number ColE1/pMB1/pBR322/pUC origin of replication
>Addgene plasmid #49173 | pEGFP-N1-FLCN | depositor full sequence | sequence record 72795 | pEGFP-N1-FLCN sequence 6609 bps
TAGTTATTAATAGTAATCAATTACGGGGTCATTAGTTCATAGCCCATATATGGAGTTCCGCGTTACATAA
CTTACGGTAAATGGCCCGCCTGGCTGACCGCCCAACGACCCCCGCCCATTGACGTCAATAATGACGTATG
TTCCCATAGTAACGCCAATAGGGACTTTCCATTGACGTCAATGGGTGGAGTATTTACGGTAAACTGCCCA
CTTGGCAGTACATCAAGTGTATCATATGCCAAGTACGCCCCCTATTGACGTCAATGACGGTAAATGGCCC
GCCTGGCATTATGCCCAGTACATGACCTTATGGGACTTTCCTACTTGGCAGTACATCTACGTATTAGTCA
TCGCTATTACCATGGTGATGCGGTTTTGGCAGTACATCAATGGGCGTGGATAGCGGTTTGACTCACGGGG
ATTTCCAAGTCTCCACCCCATTGACGTCAATGGGAGTTTGTTTTGGCACCAAAATCAACGGGACTTTCCA
AAATGTCGTAACAACTCCGCCCCATTGACGCAAATGGGCGGTAGGCGTGTACGGTGGGAGGTCTATATAA
GCAGAGCTGGTTTAGTGAACCGTCAGATCCGCTAGCGCTACCGGACTCAGATCTCGAGCTCAAGCTTCGA
ATTCAGCACCATGAACGCCATAGTCGCCCTCTGCCACTTCTGCGAGCTCCATGGCCCCCGCACGCTCTTC
TGCACGGAAGTTCTACACGCTCCCCTGCCCCAGGGGGCCGGAAGTGGGGACAGTCCTGACCAGGTTGAGC
AGGCTGAGGAGGAGGAGGGTGGCATTCAGATGAGCAGCCGGGTCCGTGCCCACAGCCCAGCCGAGGGTGC
CAGCAGTGAGTCCAGCAGCCCGGGGCCCAAGAAGTCGGACATGTGTGAGGGCTGCCGGTCACTTGCCGTA
GGGCACCCAGGCTATATCAGTCATGATAAAGAGACCTCTATTAAGTACGTCAGTCACCAGCACCCCAACC
ACCCGCAGCTCTTCAGCATCGTCCGCCAGGCCTGTGTCCGGAGCCTGAGCTGTGAGGTATGCCCTGGTCG
TGAAGGCCCCATCTTCTTTGGTGATGAGCAGCACGGCTTTGTGTTCAGCCACACCTTCTTCATCAAAGAC
AGCCTGGCCAGAGGCTTCCAGCGCTGGTACAGCATCATCGCCATCATGATGGATCGGATCTACCTCATCA
ACTCCTGGCCCTTCCTGCTGGGGAGGATCCGCGGCATCATCAGTGAGCTCCAGGCCAAGGCCTTCAAGGT
GTTTGAGGCAGAGCAGTTTGGATGTCCACAGCGTGCCCAGAGGATGAACACTGCCTTCACGCCCTTCCTG
CACCAGAGGAACGGCAACGCTGCCCGCTCTCTGACCTCCTTGACCAGTGATGACAACTTGTGGGCGTGTC
TGCACACTTCCTTTGCCTGGCTCCTGAAGGCATGCGGTAGCAGGCTGACAGAAAAGCTCTTAGAGGGCGC
TCCCACAGAGGACACCCTGGTCCAGATGGAGAAGCTTGCTGACTTGGAGGAAGAATCAGAAAGTTGGGAC
AATTCTGAGGCTGAGGAGGAGGAGAAAGCTCCTGTTACACCAGAGGGTGCTGAAGGGCGAGAGCTGACCA
GTTGCCCAACAGAGTCATCCTTTCTCTCAGCCTGTGGGAGCTGGCAGCCCCCAAAGCTTACCGGCTTCAA
GTCTCTTCGACACATGAGACAGGTCTTGGGTGCTCCATCCTTCCGTATGTTGGCTTGGCATGTCCTCATG
GGGAATCAGGTGATCTGGAAAAGCAGAGATGTGAACCTGGTCCATTCAGCGTTTGAAGTCCTCCGGACCA
TGCTGCCTGTGGGCTGTGTCCGCATCATCCCTTACAGCAGCCAGTATGAGGAGGCCTATCGCTGCAACTT
CCTGGGGCTCAGCCCTCCCGTGCCTATCCCTGCCCATGTTCTGGCCTCAGAGTTCGTAGTTGTCGTGGAG
GTCCACACGGCCACTCGCTCAAACCTCCACCCTGCTGGGTGCGAGGATGACCAGTCCCTCAGCAAGTATG
AGTTTGTGGTGACCAGTGGTAGCCCTGTGGCTGCAGACAGAGTTGGGCCCACTATCCTGAATAAGATTGA
AGCAGCTCTGACCAACCAGAACCTGTCTGTGGATGTGGTGGACCAATGTCTCATCTGCCTCAAGGAGGAA
TGGATGAACAAAGTGAAAGTCCTGTTTAAATTCACCAAGGTAGACAGTCGCCCCAAGGAGGACACACAGA
AGCTCCTAAGCGTCCTAGGCGCATCAGAGGAGGACAACGTCAAACTGCTGAAGTTCTGGATGACGGGACT
GAGCAAAACCTACAAGTCCCATCTCATGTCCACCGTCCGAAGCCCCACAGCTACAGAGTCACGGAGCACG
GTACCGCGGGCCCGGGATCCACCGGTCGCCACCATGGTGAGCAAGGGCGAGGAGCTGTTCACCGGGGTGG
TGCCCATCCTGGTCGAGCTGGACGGCGACGTAAACGGCCACAAGTTCAGCGTGTCCGGCGAGGGCGAGGG
CGATGCCACCTACGGCAAGCTGACCCTGAAGTTCATCTGCACCACCGGCAAGCTGCCCGTGCCCTGGCCC
ACCCTCGTGACCACCCTGACCTACGGCGTGCAGTGCTTCAGCCGCTACCCCGACCACATGAAGCAGCACG
ACTTCTTCAAGTCCGCCATGCCCGAAGGCTACGTCCAGGAGCGCACCATCTTCTTCAAGGACGACGGCAA
CTACAAGACCCGCGCCGAGGTGAAGTTCGAGGGCGACACCCTGGTGAACCGCATCGAGCTGAAGGGCATC
GACTTCAAGGAGGACGGCAACATCCTGGGGCACAAGCTGGAGTACAACTACAACAGCCACAACGTCTATA
TCATGGCCGACAAGCAGAAGAACGGCATCAAGGTGAACTTCAAGATCCGCCACAACATCGAGGACGGCAG
CGTGCAGCTCGCCGACCACTACCAGCAGAACACCCCCATCGGCGACGGCCCCGTGCTGCTGCCCGACAAC
CACTACCTGAGCACCCAGTCCGCCCTGAGCAAAGACCCCAACGAGAAGCGCGATCACATGGTCCTGCTGG
AGTTCGTGACCGCCGCCGGGATCACTCTCGGCATGGACGAGCTGTACAAGTAAAGCGGCCGCGACTCTAG
ATCATAATCAGCCATACCACATTTGTAGAGGTTTTACTTGCTTTAAAAAACCTCCCACACCTCCCCCTGA
ACCTGAAACATAAAATGAATGCAATTGTTGTTGTTAACTTGTTTATTGCAGCTTATAATGGTTACAAATA
AAGCAATAGCATCACAAATTTCACAAATAAAGCATTTTTTTCACTGCATTCTAGTTGTGGTTTGTCCAAA
CTCATCAATGTATCTTAAGGCGTAAATTGTAAGCGTTAATATTTTGTTAAAATTCGCGTTAAATTTTTGT
TAAATCAGCTCATTTTTTAACCAATAGGCCGAAATCGGCAAAATCCCTTATAAATCAAAAGAATAGACCG
AGATAGGGT
[37 nt withheld, positions 3510-3546]
AAAGAACGTGGACTCCAACGTCAAAGG
[49 nt withheld, positions 3574-3622]
T
[91 nt withheld, positions 3624-3714]
G
[124 nt withheld, positions 3716-3839]
CAGGTGGCACTTTTCGGGGAAATGTGCGCGGAACCCCTATTTGTTTATTTTTCTAAATACATTCAAATAT
GTATCCGCTCATGAGACAATAACCCTGATAAATGCTTCAATAATATTGAAAAAGGAAGAGTCCTGAGGCG
GAAAGAACCAGCTGTGGAATGTGTGTCAGTTAGGGTGTGGAAAGTCCCCAGGCTCCCCAGCAGGCAGAAG
TATGCAAAGCATGCATCTCAATTAGTCAGCAACCAGGTGTGGAAAGTCCCCAGGCTCCCCAGCAGGCAGA
AGTATGCAAAGCATGCATCTCAATTAGTCAGCAACCATAGTCCCGCCCCTAACTCCGCCCATCCCGCCCC
TAACTCCGCCCAGTTCCGCCCATTCTCCGCCCCATGGCTGACTAATTTTTTTTATTTATGCAGAGGCCGA
GGCCGCCTCGGCCTCTGAGCTATTCCAGAAGTAGTGAGGAGGCTTTTTTGGAGGCCTAGGCTTTTGCAAA
GATCGATCAAGAGACAGGATGAGGATCGTTTCGCATGATTGAACAAGATGGATTGCACGCAGGTTCTCCG
GCCGCTTGGGTGGAGAGGCTATTCGGCTATGACTGGGCACAACAGACAATCGGCTGCTCTGATGCCGCCG
TGTTCCGGCTGTCAGCGCAGGGGCGCCCGGTTCTTTTTGTCAAGACCGACCTGTCCGGTGCCCTGAATGA
ACTGCAAGACGAGGCAGCGCGGCTATCGTGGCTGGCCACGACGGGCGTTCCTTGCGCAGCTGTGCTCGAC
GTTGTCACTGAAGCGGGAAGGGACTGGCTGCTATTGGGCGAAGTGCCGGGGCAGGATCTCCTGTCATCTC
ACCTTGCTCCTGCCGAGAAAGTATCCATCATGGCTGATGCAATGCGGCGGCTGCATACGCTTGATCCGGC
TACCTGCCCATTCGACCACCAAGCGAAACATCGCATCGAGCGAGCACGTACTCGGATGGAAGCCGGTCTT
GTCGATCAGGATGATCTGGACGAAGAGCATCAGGGGCTCGCGCCAGCCGAACTGTTCGCCAGGCTCAAGG
CGAGCATGCCCGACGGCGAGGATCTCGTCGTGACCCATGGCGATGCCTGCTTGCCGAATATCATGGTGGA
AAATGGCCGCTTTTCTGGATTCATCGACTGTGGCCGGCTGGGTGTGGCGGACCGCTATCAGGACATAGCG
TTGGCTACCCGTGATATTGCTGAAGAGCTTGGCGGCGAATGGGCTGACCGCTTCCTCGTGCTTTACGGTA
TCGCCGCTCCCGATTCGCAGCGCATCGCCTTCTATCGCCTTCTTGACGAGTTCTTCTGAGCGGGACTCTG
GGGTTCGAAATGACCGACCAAGCGACGCCCAACCTGCCATCACGAGATTTCGATTCCACCGCCGCCTTCT
ATGAAAGGTTGGGCTTCGGAATCGTTTTCCGGGACGCCGGCTGGATGATCCTCCAGCGCGGGGATCTCAT
GCTGGAGTTCTTCGCCCACCCTAGGGGGAGGCTAACTGAAACACGGAAGGAGACAATACCGGAAGGAACC
CGCGCTATGACGGCAATAAAAAGACAGAATAAAACGCACGGTGTTGGGTCGTTTGTTCATAAACGCGGGG
TTCGGTCCCAGGGCTGGCACTCTGTCGATACCCCACCGAGACCCCATTGGGGCCAATACGCCCGCGTTTC
TTCCTTTTCCCCACCCCACCCCCCAAGTTCGGGTGAAGGCCCAGGGCTCGCAGCCAACGTCGGGGCGGCA
GGCCCTGCCATAGCCTCAGGTTACTCATATATACTTTAGATTGATTTAAAACTTCATTTTTAATTTAAAA
GGATCTAGGTGAAGATCCTTTTTGATAATCTCATGACCAAAATCCCTTAACGTGAGTTTTCGTTCCACTG
AGCGTCAGACCCCGTAGAAAAGATCAAAGGATCTTCTTGAGATCCTTTTTTTCTGCGCGTAATCTGCTGC
TTGCAAACAAAAAAACCACCGCTACCAGCGGTGGTTTGTTTGCCGGATCAAGAGCTACCAACTCTTTTTC
CGAAGGTAACTGGCTTCAGCAGAGCGCAGATACCAAATACTGTCCTTCTAGTGTAGCCGTAGTTAGGCCA
CCACTTCAAGAACTCTGTAGCACCGCCTACATACCTCGCTCTGCTAATCCTGTTACCAGTGGCTGCTGCC
AGTGGCGATAAGTCGTGTCTTACCGGGTTGGACTCAAGACGATAGTTACCGGATAAGGCGCAGCGGTCGG
GCTGAACGGGGGGTTCGTGCACACAGCCCAGCTTGGAGCGAACGACCTACACCGAACTGAGATACCTACA
GCGTGAGCTATGAGAAAGCGCCACGCTTCCCGAAGGGAGAAAGGCGGACAGGTATCCGGTAAGCGGCAGG
GTCGGAACAGGAGAGCGCACGAGGGAGCTTCCAGGGGGAAACGCCTGGTATCTTTATAGTCCTGTCGGGT
TTCGCCACCTCTGACTTGAGCGTCGATTTTTGTGATGCTCGTCAGGGGGGCGGAGCCTATGGAAAAACGC
CAGCAACGCGGCCTTTTTACGGTTCCTGGCCTTTTGCTGGCCTTTTGCTCACATGTTCTTTCCTGCGTTA
TCCCCTGATTCTGTGGATAACCGTATTACCGCCATGCATCCTGGTACTCAGACTCACTCCCTTCTACTGC
TCTACCTCTCCTTCTACTACCCTACCCTCTACCTCTACTAACTACTACTAGCTGGAGCGCTTCTACTCTA
CTACTGAATCTCACTACTACTCTCCTCTAATATAACTCCT
