>Addgene plasmid #49173 | pEGFP-N1-FLCN | addgene partial sequence | sequence record 75280 | SV40pA-R 5'-GAAATTTGTGATGCTATTGC-3'
AGTTAACAACAACAATTGCATTCATTTTATGTTTCAGGTTCAGGGGGAGGTGTGGGAGGTTTTTTAAAGC
AAGTAAAACCTCTACAAATGTGGTATGGCTGATTATGATCTAGAGTCGCGGCCGCTTTACTTGTACAGCT
CGTCCATGCCGAGAGTGATCCCGGCGGCGGTCACGAACTCCAGCAGGACCATGTGATCGCGCTTCTCGTT
GGGGTCTTTGCTCAGGGCGGACTGGGTGCTCAGGTAGTGGTTGTCGGGCAGCAGCACGGGGCCGTCGCCG
ATGGGGGTGTTCTGCTGGTAGTGGTCGGCGAGCTGCACGCTGCCGTCCTCGATGTTGTGGCGGATCTTGA
AGTTCACCTTGATGCCGTTCTTCTGCTTGTCGGCCATGATATAGACGTTGTGGCTGTTGTAGTTGTACTC
CAGCTTGTGCCCCAGGATGTTGCCGTCCTCCTTGAAGTCGATGCCCTTCAGCTCGATGCGGTTCACCAGG
GTGTCGCCCTCGAACTTCACCTCGGCGCGGGTCTTGTAGTTGCCGTCGTCCTTGAAGAAGATGGTGCGCT
CCTGGACGTAGCCTTCGGGCATGGCGGACTTGAAGAAGTCGTGCTGCTTCATGTGGTCGGGGTAGCGGCT
GAAGCACTGCACGCCGTAGGTCAGGGTGGTCACGAGGGTGGGCCAGGGCACGGGCAGCTTGCCGGTGGTG
CAGATGAACTTCAGGGTCAGCTTGCCGTAGGTGGCATCGCCCTCGCCCTCGCCGGACACGCTGAACTTGT
GGCCGTTTACGTCGCCGTCCAGCTCGACCAGGATGGGCACCACCCCGGTGAACAGCTCCTCGCCCTTGCT
CACCATGGTGGCGACCGGTG
