>Addgene plasmid #49173 | pEGFP-N1-FLCN | addgene partial sequence | sequence record 76020 | CMV-F 5'-CGCAAATGGGCGGTAGGCGTG-3'
GTCAGATCCGCTAGCGCTACCGGACTCAGATCTCGAGCTCAAGCTTCGAATTCAGCACCATGAACGCCAT
AGTCGCCCTCTGCCACTTCTGCGAGCTCCATGGCCCCCGCACGCTCTTCTGCACGGAAGTTCTACACGCT
CCCCTGCCCCAGGGGGCCGGAAGTGGGGACAGTCCTGACCAGGTTGAGCAGGCTGAGGAGGAGGAGGGTG
GCATTCAGATGAGCAGCCGGGTCCGTGCCCACAGCCCAGCCGAGGGTGCCAGCAGTGAGTCCAGCAGCCC
GGGGCCCAAGAAGTCGGACATGTGTGAGGGCTGCCGGTCACTTGCCGTAGGGCACCCAGGCTATATCAGT
CATGATAAAGAGACCTCTATTAAGTACGTCAGTCACCAGCACCCCAACCACCCGCAGCTCTTCAGCATCG
TCCGCCAGGCCTGTGTCCGGAGCCTGAGCTGTGAGGTATGCCCTGGTCGTGAAGGCCCCATCTTCTTTGG
TGATGAGCAGCACGGCTTTGTGTTCAGCCACACCTTCTTCATCAAAGACAGCCTGGCCAGAGGCTTCCAG
CGCTGGTACAGCATCATCGCCATCATGATGGATCGGATCTACCTCATCAACTCCTGGCCCTTCCTGCTGG
GGAGGATCCGCGGCATCATCAGTGAGCTCCAGGCCAAGGCCTTCAAGGTGTTTGAGGCAGAGCAGTTTGG
ATGTCCACAGCGTGCCCAGAGGATGAACACTGCCTTCACGCCCTTCCTGCACCAGAGGAACGGCAACGCT
GCCCGCTCTCTGACCTCCTTGACCAGTGATGACAACTTGTG
